>Addgene plasmid #234653 | pJRoC30-LacAnc100 | addgene full sequence | sequence record 469027 | Addgene NGS Result
TTTTTATGTTTATCTCTAGTATTACTCTTTAGACAAAAAAATTGTAGTAAGAACTATTCATAGAGTGAAT
CGAAAACAATACGAAAATGTAAACATTTCCTATACGTAGAGAAATTGTAAGCGTTAATATTTTGTTAAAA
TTCGCGTTAAATTTTTGTTAAATCAGCTCATTTTTTAACCAATAGGCCGAAATCGGCAAAATCCCTTATA
AATCAAAAGAATAGACCGAGATAGGGT
[37 nt withheld, positions 238-274]
AAAGAACGTGGACTCCAACGTCAAAGG
[49 nt withheld, positions 302-350]
T
[91 nt withheld, positions 352-442]
G
[124 nt withheld, positions 444-567]
GGGGATCGATCCACTAGTCCACGGATTAGAAGCCGCCGAGCGGGTGACAGCCCTCCGAAGGAAGACTCTC
CTCCGTGCGTCCTCGTCTTCACCGGTCGCGTTCCTGAAACGCAGATGTGCCTCGCGCCGCACTGCTCCGA
ACAATAAAGATTCTACAATACTAGCTTTTATGGTTATGAAGAGGAAAAATTGGCAGTAACCTGGCCCCAC
AAACCTTCAAATGAACGAATCAAATTAACAACCATAGGATGATAATGCGATTAGTTTTTTAGCCTTATTT
CTGGGGTAATTAATCAGCGAAGCGATGATTTTTGATCTATTAACAGATATATAAATGCAAAAACTGCATA
ACCACTTTAACTAATACTTTCAACATTTTCGGTTTGTATTACTTCTTATTCAAATGTAATAAAAGTATCA
ACAAAAAATTGTTAATATACCTCTATACTTTAACGTCAAGGAGAAAAAACTATAGGATCATAGGATCCAT
GAGATTTCCTTCAATTTTTACTGATGTTTTATTCGCAGCATCCTCCGCATTAGCTGCTCCAGTCAACACT
ACAACAGAAGATGAAACGGCACAAATTCCGGCTGAAGCTGTCATCGGTTACTCAGATTTAGAAGGGGATT
CCGATGTTGCTGTTTTGCCATTTTCCAACGGCACAAATAACAGGTTATTGTTTATAAATACTACTATTGC
CAGCATTGCTGCTAAAGAAGAAGGGGTATCTCTCGAGAAAAGAGGGGCTGAAGCTGAATTCGCGATAGGA
CCTGTGGCAGACCTTCACATCGTCAATGCAGACATCAGCCCGGATGGGTTCACTCGTTCCGCTGTGCTAG
CGGGTGGAACATTTCCCGGTCCCTTAATAACGGGTAATAAAGGAGATAATTTCCAGATAAACGTCATCAA
CCAGCTTACGGACACGACTATGTTGAGGTCAACCAGTATACATTGGCACGGATTCTTTCAACACGGGACA
AATTGGGCTGACGGCCCCGCTTTCGTCACTCAGTGCCCCATCGCACCGGGTAACAGTTTTCTTTACAACT
TCACTGTCCCGGATCAAGCGGGCACGTTCTGGTATCATAGTCACCTAAGTACCCAGTATTGTGACGGACT
TCGTGGTCCGTTTGTAATTTACGACCCCAACGATCCCCATCGTAGCTTATACGATGTGGATGATGAAAGC
ACTGTAATTACTCTTGCGGACTGGTACCACACCCCGGCTCCCCAGTTGGCCGCTGCGCCGCCCGTCCCAG
ATAGCACCCTAATAAACGGGAAAGGAAGGTATGCCGGAGGCCCAACGTCCCCGTTAGCCGTGATAAACGT
AGAGCAGGGAAAAAGATATAGGTTTCGTCTTATATCTATTTCCTGTGATCCGAATTTTACATTTAGCATT
GATGGCCATAATATGACTATCATTGAAGCTGATGGGGTGAACACGCAACCACTGACCGTGGACTCTATCC
AGATTTTCGCTGGCCAAAGATATTCCTTCGTCCTGAATGCGAACCAGCCTGTTGATAACTATTGGATAAG
AGCGAATCCAAATATAGGAACGACAGGATTCGCAGGTGGTATTAATAGTGCGATCCTACGTTATGTAGGA
GCTCCAGAAGCAGACCCTACAACGACCCAAACAACATCCACAAATCCATTGAACGAAACAAACCTACACC
CCTTGGAGAACCCCGGAGCCCCGGGGAATCCGACTCCGGGTGGTGCTGATGTGAACATCAACCTTAACAT
CGGATTCTCCTCAACGGGACAATTCACCATAAACGGTGTTTCCTTCATACCACCCACCGTTCCCGTCTTG
TTGCAAATCCTGTCCGGGGCGCGTACGGCACAAGATCTGCTTCCTAGCGGCTCTGTTTATACATTACCGC
CGAACAAAGTCATAGAAATTAGTATGCCAGGCGGCGCTAGCGCAGCCGGGGGGCCTCACCCGTTCCATTT
GCACGGCCACACTTTTGATGTGGTACGTTCAGCGGGATCATCAACTTACAACTACGTGAATCCAGTCAGA
AGAGATGTCGTCTCCATTGGAACGGCGGGAGATAACGTGACAATTAGGTTCACTACGGACAACCCGGGTC
CATGGTTCCTACATTGTCATATCGACTGGCATCTTGAGGCCGGTTTAGCCGTCGTATTCGCTGAAGACAC
ACCTGATATCGCAAGCGCTAATCCCGTTCCGGCTGCGTGGGACGACCTATGCCCTATTTATGATGCGTTA
AGCCCCGACGATCAAGCGGCCGCTTTGGAAGTTTTGTTTCAAGGTCCAGGTTCTGGTCATCACCATCACC
ATCACCATCACTAATGACTCGAGCATGCATCTAGAGGGCCGCATCATGTAATTAGTTATGTCACGCTTAC
ATTCACGCCCTCCCCCCACATCCGCTCTAACCGAAAAGGAAGGAGTTAGACAACCTGAAGTCTAGGTCCC
TATTTATTTTTTTATAGTTATGTTAGTATTAAGAACGTTATTTATATTTCAAATTTTTCTTTTTTTTCTG
TACAGACGCGTGTACGCATGTAACATTATACTGAAAACCTTGCTTGAGAAGGTTTTGGGACGCTCGAAGG
CTTTAATTTGCAAGCTGCGGCCCTGCATTAATGAATCGGCCAACGCGCGGGGAGAGGCGGTTTGCGTATT
GGGCGCTCTTCCGCTTCCTCGCTCACTGACTCGCTGCGCTCGGTCGTTCGGCTGCGGCGAGCGGTATCAG
CTCACTCAAAGGCGGTAATACGGTTATCCACAGAATCAGGGGATAACGCAGGAAAGAACATGTGAGCAAA
AGGCCAGCAAAAGGCCAGGAACCGTAAAAAGGCCGCGTTGCTGGCGTTTTTCCATAGGCTCCGCCCCCCT
GACGAGCATCACAAAAATCGACGCTCAAGTCAGAGGTGGCGAAACCCGACAGGACTATAAAGATACCAGG
CGTTTCCCCCTGGAAGCTCCCTCGTGCGCTCTCCTGTTCCGACCCTGCCGCTTACCGGATACCTGTCCGC
CTTTCTCCCTTCGGGAAGCGTGGCGCTTTCTCATAGCTCACGCTGTAGGTATCTCAGTTCGGTGTAGGTC
GTTCGCTCCAAGCTGGGCTGTGTGCACGAACCCCCCGTTCAGCCCGACCGCTGCGCCTTATCCGGTAACT
ATCGTCTTGAGTCCAACCCGGTAAGACACGACTTATCGCCACTGGCAGCAGCCACTGGTAACAGGATTAG
CAGAGCGAGGTATGTAGGCGGTGCTACAGAGTTCTTGAAGTGGTGGCCTAACTACGGCTACACTAGAAGA
ACAGTATTTGGTATCTGCGCTCTGCTGAAGCCAGTTACCTTCGGAAAAAGAGTTGGTAGCTCTTGATCCG
GCAAACAAACCACCGCTGGTAGCGGTGGTTTTTTTGTTTGCAAGCAGCAGATTACGCGCAGAAAAAAAGG
ATCTCAAGAAGATCCTTTGATCTTTTCTACGGGGTCTGACGCTCAGTGGAACGAAAACTCACGTTAAGGG
ATTTTGGTCATGAGATTATCAAAAAGGATCTTCACCTAGATCCTTTTAAATTAAAAATGAAGTTTTAAAT
CAATCTAAAGTATATATGAGTAAACTTGGTCTGACAGTTACCAATGCTTAATCAGTGAGGCACCTATCTC
AGCGATCTGTCTATTTCGTTCATCCATAGTTGCCTGACTCCCCGTCGTGTAGATAACTACGATACGGGAG
GGCTTACCATCTGGCCCCAGTGCTGCAATGATACCGCGAGACCCACGCTCACCGGCTCCAGATTTATCAG
CAATAAACCAGCCAGCCGGAAGGGCCGAGCGCAGAAGTGGTCCTGCAACTTTATCCGCCTCCATCCAGTC
TATTAATTGTTGCCGGGAAGCTAGAGTAAGTAGTTCGCCAGTTAATAGTTTGCGCAACGTTGTTGCCATT
GCTACAGGCATCGTGGTGTCACGCTCGTCGTTTGGTATGGCTTCATTCAGCTCCGGTTCCCAACGATCAA
GGCGAGTTACATGATCCCCCATGTTGTGCAAAAAAGCGGTTAGCTCCTTCGGTCCTCCGATCGTTGTCAG
AAGTAAGTTGGCCGCAGTGTTATCACTCATGGTTATGGCAGCACTGCATAATTCTCTTACTGTCATGCCA
TCCGTAAGATGCTTTTCTGTGACTGGTGAGTACTCAACCAAGTCATTCTGAGAATAGTGTATGCGGCGAC
CGAGTTGCTCTTGCCCGGCGTCAATACGGGATAATACCGCGCCACATAGCAGAACTTTAAAAGTGCTCAT
CATTGGAAAACGTTCTTCGGGGCGAAAACTCTCAAGGATCTTACCGCTGTTGAGATCCAGTTCGATGTAA
CCCACTCGTGCACCCAACTGATCTTCAGCATCTTTTACTTTCACCAGCGTTTCTGGGTGAGCAAAAACAG
GAAGGCAAAATGCCGCAAAAAAGGGAATAAGGGCGACACGGAAATGTTGAATACTCATACTCTTCCTTTT
TCAATGGGTAATAACTGATATAATTAAATTGAAGCTCTAATTTGTGAGTTTAGTATACATGCATTTACTT
ATAATACAGTTTTTTAGTTTTGCTGGCCGCATCTTCTCAAATATGCTTCCCAGCCTGCTTTTCTGTAACG
TTCACCCTCTACCTTAGCATCCCTTCCCTTTGCAAATAGTCCTCTTCCAACAATAATAATGTCAGATCCT
GTAGAGACCACATCATCCACGGTTCTATACTGTTGACCCAATGCGTCTCCCTTGTCATCTAAACCCACAC
CGGGTGTCATAATCAACCAATCGTAACCTTCATCTCTTCCACCCATGTCTCTTTGAGCAATAAAGCCGAT
AACAAAATCTTTGTCGCTCTTCGCAATGTCAACAGTACCCTTAGTATATTCTCCAGTAGATAGGGAGCCC
TTGCATGACAATTCTGCTAACATCAAAAGGCCTCTAGGTTCCTTTGTTACTTCTTCTGCCGCCTGCTTCA
AACCGCTAACAATACCTGGGCCCACCACACCGTGTGCATTCGTAATGTCTGCCCATTCTGCTATTCTGTA
TACACCCGCAGAGTACTGCAATTTGACTGTATTACCAATGTCAGCAAATTTTCTGTCTTCGAAGAGTAAA
AAATTGTACTTGGCGGATAATGCCTTTAGCGGCTTAACTGTGCCCTCCATGGAAAAATCAGTCAAGATAT
CCACATGTGTTTTTAGTAAACAAATTTTGGGACCTAATGCTTCAACTAACTCCAGTAATTCCTTGGTGGT
ACGAACATCCAATGAAGCACACAAGTTTGTTTGCTTTTCGTGCATGATATTAAATAGCTTGGCAGCAACA
GGACTAGGATGAGTAGCAGCACGTTCCTTATATGTAGCTTTCGACATGATTTATCTTCGTTTCCTGCAGG
TTTTTGTTCTGTGCAGTTGGGTTAAGAATACTGGGCAATTTCATGTTTCTTCAACACTACATATGCGTAT
ATATACCAATCTAAGTCTGTGCTCCTTCCTTCGTTCTTCCTTCTGTTCGGAGATTACCGAATCAAAAAAA
TTTCAAGGAAACCGAAATCAAAAAAAAGAATAAAAAAAAAATGATGAATTGAAAAGCTAGCAGGTACGTA
GTATATAGAGACAAAATAGAAGAAACCGTTCATAATTTTCTGACCAATGAAGAATCATCAACGCTATCAC
TTTCTGTTCACAAAGTATGCGCAATCCACATCGGTATAGAATATAATCGGGGATGCCTTTATCTTGAAAA
AATGCACCCGCAGCTTCGCTAGTAATCAGTAAACGCGGGAAGTGGAGTCAGGCTTTTTTTATGGAAGAGA
AAATAGACACCAAAGTAGCCTTCTTCTAACCTTAACGGACCTACAGTGCAAAAAGTTATCAAGAGACTGC
ATTATAGAGCGCACAAAGGAGAAAAAAAGTAATCTAAGATGCTTTGTTAGAAAAATAGCGCTCTCGGGAT
GCATTTTTGTAGAACAAAAAAGAAGTATAGATTCTTTGTTGGTAAAATAGCGCTCTCGCGTTGCATTTCT
GTTCTGTAAAAATGCAGCTCAGATTCTTTGTTTGAAAAATTAGCGCTCTCGCGTTGCATTTTTGTTTTAC
AAAAATGAAGCACAGATTCTTCGTTGGTAAAATAGCGCTTTCGCGTTGCATTTCTGTTCTGTAAAAATGC
AGCTCAGATTCTTTGTTTGAAAAATTAGCGCTCTCGCGTTGCATTTTTGTTCTACAAAATGAAGCACAGA
TGCTTCGTTAACAAAGATATGCTATTGAAGTGCAAGATGGAAACGCAGAAAATGAACCGGGGATGCGACG
TGCAAGATTACCTATGCAATAGATGCAATAGTTTCTCCAGGAACCGAAATACATACATTGTCTTCCGTAA
AGCGCTAGACTATATATTATTATACAGGTTCAAATATACTATCTGTTTCAGGGAAAACTCCCAGGTTCGG
ATGTTCAAAATTCAATGATGGGTAACAAGTACGATCGTAAATCTGTAAAACAGTTTGTCGGATATTAGGC
TGTATCTCCTCAAAGCGTATTCGAATATCATTGAGAAGCTGCAGCGTCACATCGGATAATAATGATGGCA
GCCATTGTAGAAGTGCCTTTTGCATTTCTAGTCTCTTTCTCGGTCTAGCTAGTTTTACTACATCGCGAAG
ATAGAATCTTAGATCACACTGCCTTTGCTGAGCTGGATCAATAGAGTAACAAAAGAGTGGTAAGGCCTCG
TTAAAGGACAAGGACCTGAGCGGAAGTGTATCGTACAGTAGACGGAGTATACTAGTATAGTCTATAGTCC
GTGGAATTCTAAGTGCCAGCTTTATAATGTCATTCTCCTTACTACAGACCCGCCTGAAAGTAGACACATC
ATCATCAGTAAGCTTTGACAAAAAGCATTGAGTAGCTAACTCTTCTATGCAATCTATAGCTGTTTTATAA
GGCATTCAATGGACAGATTGAGGTTTTTGAAACATACTAGTGAAATTAGCCTTAATCCCTTCTCGAAGTT
AATCATGCATTATGGTGTAAAAAATGCAACTCGCGTTGCTCTACTTTTTCCCGAATTTCCAAATACGCAG
CTGGGGTGATTGCTCGATTTCGTAACGAAAGTTTTGTTTATAAAAACCGCGAAAACCTTCTGTAACAGAT
AGATTTTTACAGCGCTGATATACAATGACATCAGCTGTAATGGAAAATAACTGAAATATGAATGGCGAGA
GACTGCTTGCTTGTATTAAGCAATGTATTATGCAGCACTTCCAACCTATGGTGTACGATGAAAGTAGGTG
TGTAATCGAGACGACAAGGGGGACTTTTCCAGTTCCTGACAATTATAAGAAATACAAAACGTTAGCATTT
GCATTTGTTGGACATGTACTGAATACAGACGACACACCGGTAATTGAAAAAGAACTGGATTGGCCTGATC
CTGCACTAGTGTACAATACAATTGTCGATCGAATCATAAATCACCCAGAATTATCACAGTTTATATCGGT
TGCATTTATTAGTCAGTTAAAGGCCACCATCGGAGAGGGTTTAGATATTAATGTAAAAGGCACGCTAAAC
CGCAGGGGAAAGGGTATCAGAAGGCCTAAAGGCGTATTTTTTAGATACATGGAATCTCCATTTGTCAATA
CAAAGGTCACTGCATTCTTCTCTTATCTTCGAGATTATAATAAAATTGCCTCAGAATATCACAATAATAC
TAAATTCATTCTCACGTTTTCATGTCAAGCATATTGGGCATCTGGCCCAAACTTCTCCGCCTTGAAGAAT
GTTATTAGGTGCTCCATAATTCATGAATACATTTCTAAGTTTGTGGAAAGAGAACAGGATAAAGGTCATA
TAGGAGATCAGGAGCTACCGCCTGAAGAGGACCCTTCTCGTGAACTAAACAATGTACAACATGAAGTCAA
TAGTTTAACGGAACAAGATGCGGAGGCGGATGAAGGATTGTGGGGTGAAATAGATTCATTATGTGAAAAA
TGGCAGTCTGAAGCGGAAGATCAAACTGAGGCGGAGATAATAGCCGACAGGATAATTGGAAATAGCCAGA
GGATGGCGAACCTCAAAATTCGTCGTACAAAGTTCAAAAGTGTCTTGTATCATATACTAAAGGAACTAAT
TCAATCTCAGGGAACCGTAAAGGTTTATCGCGGTAGTAGTTTTTCACACGATTCGATAAAGATAAGCTTA
CATTATGAAGAGCAGCATATTACAGCCGTATGGGTCTACTTGACAGTAAAATTTGAAGAGCATTGGAAGC
CTGTTG
Features (pLannotate 1.2.2; 16 found; start..end, strand, type, name):
      1..109     +  rep_origin     2μ ori (fragment): yeast 2μ plasmid origin of replication
    139..567     -  rep_origin     f1 ori (sequence partly withheld): f1 bacteriophage origin of replication; arrow indicates direction of (+) strand synthesis
    589..1030    +  promoter       GAL1 promoter: S. cerevisiae GAL1; inducible promoter, regulated by Gal4
   1056..1322    +  CDS            α-factor secretion signal: N-terminal secretion signal from S. cerevisiae alpha-factor; MFα1; Cleavage by the Kex2 protease occurs after the dibasic KR sequence. The EA dipeptides are then removed by dipeptidyl aminopeptidase A.
   1293..2819    +  CDS            LCC3-1: LAC1_PYCCI - Also known as LAC3, LCC1. Experimental evidence at protein level: Swiss-Prot protein existence level 1. Most probably plays an important role in lignin degradation. Cleaves the C-C and C-O bonds of some phenolic lignin model compounds (such as O- and P-quinols, aminophenols and phenylenediamine). May also be involved in synthesis of phenoxazinone pigments. From Pycnoporus cinnabarinus (Cinnabar-red polypore) (Trametes cinnabarina).
   2865..2885    +  CDS            7xHis: 6xHis affinity tag
   2921..3168    +  terminator     CYC1 terminator: S. cerevisiae CYC1; transcription terminator for CYC1
   3180..3233    -  CDS            lacI (fragment): lac repressor; lacI; The lac repressor binds to the lac operator to inhibit transcription in E. coli. This inhibition can be relieved by adding lactose or isopropyl-β-D-thiogalactopyranoside (IPTG).
   3416..4004    -  rep_origin     ori: high-copy-number ColE1/pMB1/pBR322/pUC origin of replication
   4175..5035    -  CDS            AmpR: β-lactamase; bla; confers resistance to ampicillin, carbenicillin, and related antibiotics
   5036..5052    -  promoter       AmpR promoter (fragment): bla
   5131..5934    -  CDS            URA3: orotidine-5'-phosphate decarboxylase, required for uracil biosynthesis; S. cerevisiae URA3; yeast auxotrophic marker, counterselectable with 5-fluoroorotic acid (5-FOA)
   5935..6150    -  promoter       URA3 promoter: S. cerevisiae URA3
   6162..6806    +  rep_origin     2μ ori (fragment): yeast 2μ plasmid origin of replication
   6960..7502    -  CDS            RAF1: RAF_YEAST - Experimental evidence at transcript level: Swiss-Prot protein existence level 2. Antagonizes transcriptional repression of recombinase FLP by REP1-REP2. May play a role in plasmid partitioning. From Saccharomyces cerevisiae (strain ATCC 204508 / S288c) (Baker's yeast).
   7765..8832    +  CDS            REP1: REP1_YEAST - Experimental evidence at protein level: Swiss-Prot protein existence level 1. Part of the plasmid partitioning system, which ensures the equal distribution of replicated plasmid molecules to daugther cells. The plasmids exist as well-organized plasmid foci within the nucleus that stay together throughout the cell-cycle and act as entity during segregation, effetively reducing copy number to one. Plasmid partitioning requires the proteins REP1, REP2, and a cis-acting locus STB (REP3). REP1-REP2 stably associate with CSE4-containing chromatin at STB during S-phase, marking the locus
