[The description below was written by a language model from this plasmid's Addgene catalogue record and pLannotate feature annotations shown in this document.]
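Description:
pJRoC30-LacAnc100 is an episomal yeast expression plasmid built on the pJRoC30 backbone for galactose-inducible production of LacAnc100, a synthetic ancestral fungal laccase obtained by ancestral sequence reconstruction. It is a shuttle vector. In E. coli it replicates from a high-copy ColE1/pUC-type origin under ampicillin selection (AmpR), and an f1 origin is also present. In Saccharomyces cerevisiae it is maintained through 2μ origin sequences, together with the 2μ-derived RAF1 and REP1 genes involved in plasmid partitioning, and it is selected by URA3 complementation of uracil auxotrophy.

The expression cassette places the laccase coding sequence under the GAL1 promoter, which is regulated by Gal4, and ends with the CYC1 terminator. The feature table shows an α-factor secretion signal fused upstream of the laccase, which should direct the enzyme into the secretory pathway, with Kex2 processing releasing the mature protein. The automated annotation labels the insert by its similarity to a Pycnoporus cinnabarinus laccase, which is consistent with a reconstructed fungal ancestor rather than indicating a native gene. The modified backbone adds a C-terminal HRV 3C protease site, a GSG linker and an 8xHis tag, allowing affinity purification and later tag removal; the annotation detects only the histidine tract.

The catalogue lists a total size of about 12.4 kb, whereas the annotated sequence record is about 8.8 kb, so the recorded sizes and the sequenced plasmid do not agree. According to the record, the plasmid expresses the LacAnc100 variant in yeast. It is associated with work on the directed evolution of a laccase for cell-surface proximity labeling and electron microscopy.
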