Addgene plasmid #234653: pJRoC30-LacAnc100
Purpose: Expresses LacAnc100 variant in yeast
Depositing lab: Miguel Alcalde Galeote & Alice Ting. Depositing organization: Instituto de Catálisis y Petroleoquímica (CSIC-ICP). Publication: Directed evolution of LaccID for cell surface proximity labeling and electron microscopy. Lee SY, Roh H, Gonzalez-Perez D, Mackey MR, Hoces D, McLaughlin CN, Lin C, Adams SR, Nguyen K, Kim KY, Luginbuhl DJ, Luo L, Udeshi ND, Carr SA, Hernandez-Lopez RA, Ellisman MH, Alcalde M, Ting AY. Nat Chem Biol. 2025 Aug 1. doi: 10.1038/s41589-025-01973-6. PubMed 40751001.
Backbone
  Vector backbone: pJRoC30
  Backbone size w/o insert (bp): 10541
  Total vector size (bp): 12377
  Modifications to backbone: This vector was a modified version containing in the C-terminal a HRV 3C protease site, GSG linker, and 8xHis tag
  Vector type: Yeast Expression
  Selectable markers: URA3
Growth in bacteria
  Bacterial resistance: Ampicillin, 100 μg/mL
  Growth temperature: 37°C
  Growth strain: DH5alpha
  Copy number: High Copy
Gene/Insert
  Gene/Insert name: LacAnc100
  Species: Synthetic
  Insert size (bp): 1767
  Promoter: Gal1p
  Tag / fusion protein: HRV 3C protease site-GSG linker-8xHis tag (C terminal on backbone)
  Cloning method: Other
  Sequencing primers: 5′ CCTCTATACTTTAACGTCAAGG (RMLN); 3′ GGGAGGGCGTGAATGTAAGCG (RMLC)
Terms and licenses: Academic/Nonprofit Terms; Industry Terms: Not Available to Industry
Depositor comments: The LacAnc100 gene is an ancestral laccase previously designed in our publication: Bernardo J Gomez-Fernandez, Valeria A Risso, Andres Rueda, Jose M Sanchez-Ruiz, and Miguel Alcalde. (2020). Ancestral Resurrection and Directed Evolution of Fungal Mesozoic Laccases. Appl Environ Microbiol 86(14):e00778-20. doi: 10.1128/AEM.00778-20. Please visit https://doi.org/10.1101/2024.10.29.620861 for bioRxiv preprint.
How to cite: pJRoC30-LacAnc100 was a gift from Miguel Alcalde Galeote & Alice Ting (Addgene plasmid # 234653 ; http://n2t.net/addgene:234653 ; RRID:Addgene_234653)
